Addgene plasmid #238242: PB_TetON_mCherry_P2AT2A_GFP-nb-KS-FtoG
Purpose: For integration of mCherry_P2AT2A_GFP-nb-KS-FtoG
Depositing lab: Denes Hnisz. Depositing organization: Max Planck Institute for Molecular Genetics. Publication: Probing condensate microenvironments with a micropeptide killswitch. Zhang Y, Stoppelkamp I, Fernandez-Pernas P, Allram M, Charman M, Magalhaes AP, Piedavent-Salomon M, Sommer G, Sung YC, Meyer K, Grams N, Halko E, Dongre S, Meierhofer D, Malszycki M, Ilik IA, Aktas T, Kraushar ML, Vastenhouw N, Weitzman MD, Grebien F, Niskanen H, Hnisz D. Nature. 2025 Jun 4. doi: 10.1038/s41586-025-09141-5. PubMed 40468084.
Backbone
  Vector backbone: PB-TetON
  Vector type: Mammalian Expression
Growth in bacteria
  Bacterial resistance: Ampicillin, 100 μg/mL
  Growth temperature: 37°C
  Growth strain: DH5alpha
  Copy number: High Copy
Gene/Insert
  Gene/Insert name: mCherry_P2AT2A_GFP-nb-KS-FtoG
  Species: H. sapiens (human)
  Cloning method: Gibson Cloning
Terms and licenses: Academic/Nonprofit Terms; Industry Terms: Not Available to Industry
How to cite: PB_TetON_mCherry_P2AT2A_GFP-nb-KS-FtoG was a gift from Denes Hnisz (Addgene plasmid # 238242 ; http://n2t.net/addgene:238242 ; RRID:Addgene_238242)
