[The description below was written by a language model from this plasmid's Addgene catalogue record and pLannotate feature annotations shown in this document.]
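Description:
PB_TetON_mCherry_P2AT2A_GFP-nb-KS-FtoG is an 8,968-nt mammalian expression plasmid built on the PB-TetON backbone and intended, according to the record, for genomic integration of its doxycycline-inducible cassette. The "PB" prefix suggests piggyBac transposon delivery, but the automated annotation does not call any transposon terminal repeats, so this cannot be confirmed from the feature table. The short "lambda portal protein" fragments flanking the cassette are probably incidental database matches rather than functional parts. In bacteria the plasmid is maintained at high copy from a ColE1/pUC-type origin with ampicillin selection. It also carries an f1 origin and remnants of a lac promoter/lacZα cloning region.

The payload sits downstream of a TRE3G Tet-responsive promoter. It begins with mCherry, followed, per the insert name, by tandem P2A and T2A self-cleaving peptides, which are not individually annotated. These would release the red reporter as a separate protein from the downstream partner. That partner is named as a GFP nanobody (GFP-nb) fused to "KS-FtoG". The annotated immunoglobulin heavy-chain variable-domain match is consistent with a nanobody. Given the associated publication on a micropeptide killswitch for probing condensates, "KS-FtoG" is probably a phenylalanine-to-glycine variant of the killswitch peptide, perhaps serving as a control, though the record does not say this. An HSV TK polyadenylation signal follows the reading frame.

A second, constitutive unit uses the EF-1α core promoter with an HTLV-1 LTR fragment to drive an rtTA3-type reverse Tet transactivator and then puromycin N-acetyltransferase, ending in an SV40 poly(A) signal. This makes the construct an all-in-one Tet-On system: puromycin selects stable integrants, and doxycycline induces co-expression of mCherry and the nanobody fusion, which would be directed to GFP-tagged proteins.
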