Features (pLannotate 1.2.2; 24 found; start..end, strand, type, name):
     21..140     +  CDS            B (fragment): PORTL_LAMBD - Experimental evidence at protein level: Swiss-Prot protein existence level 1. Forms the portal vertex of the capsid (PubMed:6228056, PubMed:6232391). This portal plays critical roles in head assembly, genome packaging, neck/tail attachment, and genome ejection (Probable). The portal protein multimerizes as a single ring-shaped homododecamer arranged around a central channel (PubMed:6232391). Binds to the terminase subunits to form the packaging machine (PubMed:7799432). From Escherichia phage lambda (Bacteriophage lambda).
    658..1036    +  promoter       TRE3G promoter: 3rd-generation Tet-responsive promoter that can be activated by binding of Tet-On® 3G
   1055..1762    +  CDS            mCherry: mCherry is a basic (constitutively fluorescent) red fluorescent protein published in 2004, derived from Discosoma sp.. It is reported to be a very rapidly-maturing monomer with low acid sensitivity.
   1976..2353    +  CDS            HVM18_MOUSE: Experimental evidence at protein level: Swiss-Prot protein existence level 1. From Mus musculus (Mouse).
   2576..2624    +  polyA_signal   HSV TK poly(A) signal: herpes simplex virus thymidine kinase polyadenylation signal (Cole and Stacy, 1985)
   2715..2731    -  polyA_signal   bGH poly(A) signal (fragment): bovine growth hormone polyadenylation signal
   2855..3066    +  promoter       EF-1α core promoter: core promoter for human elongation factor EF-1α
   3079..3347    +  LTR            5' LTR (truncated): truncated 5' long terminal repeat (LTR) from human T-cell leukemia virus (HTLV) type 1
   3381..4078    +  CDS            rtTA3 (fragment): reverse tetracycline transactivator 3 activates expression from Tet-responsive promoters in the presence of doxycycline
   4008..4118    +  CDS            VP48: 3 tandem repeats of the minimal activation domain of herpes simplex virus VP16 (Cheng et al., 2013)
   4179..4778    +  CDS            PuroR: puromycin N-acetyltransferase; pac from Streptomyces alboniger; confers resistance to puromycin
   4779..4806    +  misc_feature   WPRE (fragment): woodchuck hepatitis virus posttranscriptional regulatory element
   4811..4932    +  polyA_signal   SV40 poly(A) signal: SV40 polyadenylation signal
   4950..5042    +  ncRNA          G-CSF SLDE: Accession: RF00183 - G-CSF factor stem-loop destabilising element (SLDE)
   5739..6206    +  CDS            B (fragment): PORTL_LAMBD - Experimental evidence at protein level: Swiss-Prot protein existence level 1. Forms the portal vertex of the capsid (PubMed:6228056, PubMed:6232391). This portal plays critical roles in head assembly, genome packaging, neck/tail attachment, and genome ejection (Probable). The portal protein multimerizes as a single ring-shaped homododecamer arranged around a central channel (PubMed:6232391). Binds to the terminase subunits to form the packaging machine (PubMed:7799432). From Escherichia phage lambda (Bacteriophage lambda).
   6244..6260    -  protein_bind   lac operator: The lac repressor binds to the lac operator to inhibit transcription in E. coli. This inhibition can be relieved by adding lactose or isopropyl-β-D-thiogalactopyranoside (IPTG). lac repressor encoded by lacI
   6268..6298    -  promoter       lac promoter: promoter for the E. coli lac operon
   6313..6334    -  protein_bind   CAP binding site: CAP binding activates transcription in the presence of cAMP. E. coli catabolite activator protein
   6347..6439    -  CDS            lacI (fragment): lac repressor; lacI; The lac repressor binds to the lac operator to inhibit transcription in E. coli. This inhibition can be relieved by adding lactose or isopropyl-β-D-thiogalactopyranoside (IPTG).
   6622..7210    -  rep_origin     ori: high-copy-number ColE1/pMB1/pBR322/pUC origin of replication
   7381..8241    -  CDS            AmpR: β-lactamase; bla; confers resistance to ampicillin, carbenicillin, and related antibiotics
   8242..8346    -  promoter       AmpR promoter: bla
   8399..8827    -  rep_origin     f1 ori (sequence partly withheld): f1 bacteriophage origin of replication; arrow indicates direction of (+) strand synthesis
   8832..19      -  CDS            lacZα (fragment) (across the origin): LacZα fragment of β-galactosidase; lacZ fragment
>Addgene plasmid #238242 | PB_TetON_mCherry_P2AT2A_GFP-nb-KS-FtoG | addgene full sequence | sequence record 474563 | Addgene NGS Result
GTAAAACGACGGCCAGTGAGCGCGCCTCGTTCATTCACGTTTTTGAACCCGTGGAGGACGGGCAGACTCG
CGGTGCAAATGTGTTTTACAGCGTGATGGAGCAGATGAAGATGCTCGACACGCTGCAGAACACGCAGCTA
GATTAACCCTAGAAAGATAATCATATTGTGACGTACGTTAAAGATAATCATGTGTAAAATTGACGCATGT
GTTTTATCGGTCTGTATATCGAGGTTTATTTATTAATTTGAATAGATATTAAGTTTTATTATATTTACAC
TTACATACTAATAATAAATTCAACAAACAATTTATTTATGTTTATTTATTTATTAAAAAAAACAAAAACT
CAAAATTTCTTCTATAAAGTAACAAAACTTTTATGAGGGACAGCCCCCCCCCAAAGCCCCCAGGGATGTA
ATTACGTCCCTCCCCCGCTAGGGGGCAGCAGCGAGCCGCCCGGGGCTCCGCTCCGGTCCGGCGCTCCCCC
CGCATCCCCGAGCCGGCAGCGTGCGGGGACAGCCCGGGCACGGGGAAGGTGGCACGGGATCGCTTTCCTC
TGAACGCTTCTCGCTGCTCTTTGAGCCTGCAGACACCTGGGGGGATACGGGGAAAAGGCCTCCACGGCCA
CTAGTCTTTCGTCTTCAAGAATTCCTCGAGTTTACTCCCTATCAGTGATAGAGAACGTATGAAGAGTTTA
CTCCCTATCAGTGATAGAGAACGTATGCAGACTTTACTCCCTATCAGTGATAGAGAACGTATAAGGAGTT
TACTCCCTATCAGTGATAGAGAACGTATGACCAGTTTACTCCCTATCAGTGATAGAGAACGTATCTACAG
TTTACTCCCTATCAGTGATAGAGAACGTATATCCAGTTTACTCCCTATCAGTGATAGAGAACGTATAAGC
TTTAGGCGTGTACGGTGGGCGCCTATAAAAGCAGAGCTCGTTTAGTGAACCGTCAGATCGCCTGGAGCAA
TTCCACAACACTTTTGTCTTATACCAACTTTCCGTACCACTTCCTACCCTCGTAAAGGTCTAGAGCTAGC
CACCATGGTTTCCAAAGGAGAGGAGGATAATATGGCTATAATTAAAGAGTTTATGCGGTTCAAGGTGCAT
ATGGAGGGATCTGTGAACGGTCACGAGTTCGAAATCGAGGGCGAAGGCGAGGGGCGACCCTATGAAGGGA
CACAGACGGCCAAACTGAAGGTGACCAAGGGTGGCCCCCTGCCTTTCGCCTGGGACATCCTGTCACCCCA
GTTTATGTACGGCTCTAAGGCTTACGTTAAGCACCCTGCCGATATTCCGGACTACTTGAAACTGAGCTTC
CCTGAAGGGTTCAAGTGGGAACGGGTAATGAATTTTGAGGATGGCGGTGTAGTCACAGTTACCCAGGACA
GCTCTCTTCAGGACGGAGAATTTATCTATAAGGTTAAACTTCGGGGCACTAACTTCCCATCAGACGGCCC
CGTGATGCAGAAGAAAACTATGGGCTGGGAAGCCAGCTCAGAACGCATGTATCCCGAGGACGGAGCACTG
AAGGGAGAAATCAAGCAGCGACTCAAGCTGAAGGATGGGGGACATTATGATGCTGAGGTCAAAACCACCT
ATAAGGCCAAGAAACCCGTTCAGCTTCCTGGGGCATACAACGTGAATATCAAACTGGATATTACATCCCA
TAACGAAGACTATACCATCGTGGAACAGTACGAGCGGGCCGAGGGCAGACATAGCACAGGGGGCATGGAT
GAATTGTACAAGGGAAGCGGAGCTACTAACTTCAGCCTGCTGAAGCAGGCTGGAGACGTGGAGGAGAACC
CTGGACCTGGAAGCGGAGAGGGCAGAGGAAGTCTTCTAACATGCGGTGACGTGGAGGAGAATCCCGGCCC
ATATCCGTACGACGTACCAGACTACGCACCTAAGAAGAAGAGGAAGGTTGGGGGAGGCGGCAGTGGCGGA
GGGGGATCTATGGCTCAGGTGCAGCTGGTGGAATCTGGCGGCAGACTGGTGCAGGCCGGCGATAGCCTGA
GACTGTCTTGTGCCGCCAGCGGCAGAACCTTCAGCACATCTGCCATGGCCTGGTTCAGACAGGCCCCTGG
CCGCGAGAGGGAATTTGTGGCCGCCATCACATGGACCGTGGGCAACACCATCCTGGGCGACAGCGTGAAG
GGCCGGTTCACCATCAGCCGGGACAGAGCCAAGAACACCGTGGACCTCCAGATGGACAACCTGGAACCCG
AGGACACCGCCGTGTACTACTGCTCCGCCAGATCCAGAGGCTACGTGCTGTCCGTGCTGCGGAGCGTGGA
CAGCTACGATTATTGGGGCCAGGGCACCCAAGTGACCGTGTCTGGCGGCGGAGGAAGCGGAGGCGGAGGA
TCTATGATGATGATGAATAAGTTGGTTCTAGCGCAGGGAGGAGGATCCTGTCTATAGTGTACAAGACCGG
TTGACCGGTTAGTAATGAGTTTAAACGGGGGAGGAAGACCGGTTGACCGGTTAGTAATGAGTTTAAACGG
GGGAGGCTAACTGAAACACGGAAGGAGACAATACCGGAAGGAACCCGCGCTATGACGGCAATAAAAAGAC
AGAATAAAACGCACGGGTGTTGGGTCGTTTGTTCATAAACGCGGGGTTCGGTCCCAGGGCTGGCACTCTG
TCGATACCCCACCGAGACCCCATTGGGGCCAATACGCCCGCGTTTCTTCCTTTTCCCCACCCCACCCCCC
AAGTTCGGGTGAAGGCCCAGGGCTCGCAGCCAACGTCGGGGCGGCAGGCCCTGCCATAGCAGATCTGCGA
AATCGGATCCAGCTGAATCTAAGTGGATCTGCGATCGCTCCGGTGCCCGTCAGTGGGCAGAGCGCACATC
GCCCACAGTCCCCGAGAAGTTGGGGGGAGGGGTCGGCAATTGAACGGGTGCCTAGAGAAGGTGGCGCGGG
GTAAACTGGGAAAGTGATGTCGTGTACTGGCTCCGCCTTTTTCCCGAGGGTGGGGGAGAACCGTATATAA
GTGCAGTAGTCGCCGTGAACGTTCTTTTTCGCAACGGGTTTGCCGCCAGAACACAGCTGAAGCTTCGAGG
GGCTCGCATCTCTCCTTCACGCGCCCGCCGCCCTACCTGAGGCCGCCATCCACGCCGGTTGAGTCGCGTT
CTGCCGCCTCCCGCCTGTGGTGCCTCCTGAACTGCGTCCGCCGTCTAGGTAAGTTTAAAGCTCAGGTCGA
GACCGGGCCTTTGTCCGGCGCTCCCTTGGAGCCTACCTAGACTCAGCCGGCTCTCCACGCTTTGCCTGAC
CCTGCTTGCTCAACTCTACGTCTTTGTTTCGTTTTCTGTTCTGCGCCGTTACAGATCTAAGCTGTGACCG
GCGCCTACTCTAGAGCCGCCATGTCTAGACTGGACAAGAGCAAAGTCATAAACTCTGCTCTGGAATTACT
CAATGGAGTCGGTATCGAAGGCCTGACGACAAGGAAACTCGCTCAAAAGCTGGGAGTTGAGCAGCCTACC
CTGTACTGGCACGTGAAGAACAAGCGGGCCCTGCTCGATGCCCTGCCAATCGAGATGCTGGACAGGCATC
ATACCCACTCCTGCCCCCTGGAAGGCGAGTCATGGCAAGACTTTCTGCGGAACAACGCCAAGTCATACCG
CTGTGCTCTCCTCTCACATCGCGACGGGGCTAAAGTGCATCTCGGCACCCGCCCAACAGAGAAACAGTAC
GAAACCCTGGAAAATCAGCTCGCGTTCCTGTGTCAGCAAGGCTTCTCCCTGGAGAACGCACTGTACGCTC
TGTCCGCCGTGGGCCACTTTACACTGGGCTGCGTATTGGAGGAACAGGAGCATCAAGTAGCAAAAGAGGA
AAGAGAGACACCTACCACCGATTCTATGCCCCCACTTCTGAAACAAGCAATTGAGCTGTTCGACCGGCAG
GGAGCCGAACCTGCCTTCCTTTTCGGCCTGGAACTAATCATATGTGGCCTGGAGAAACAGCTAAAGTGCG
AAAGCGGCGGGCCGACCGACGCCCTTGACGATTTTGACTTAGACATGCTCCCAGCCGATGCCCTTGACGA
CTTTGACCTTGATATGCTGCCTGCTGACGCTCTTGACGATTTTGACCTTGACATGCTCCCCGGGGAGGGC
AGAGGAAGTCTTCTAACATGCGGTGACGTGGAGGAGAATCCCGGCCCTATGACCGAGTACAAGCCCACGG
TGCGCCTCGCCACCCGCGACGACGTCCCCAGGGCCGTACGCACCCTCGCCGCCGCGTTCGCCGACTACCC
CGCCACGCGCCACACCGTCGATCCGGACCGCCACATCGAGCGGGTCACCGAGCTGCAAGAACTCTTCCTC
ACGCGCGTCGGGCTCGACATCGGCAAGGTGTGGGTCGCGGACGACGGCGCCGCGGTGGCGGTCTGGACCA
CGCCGGAGAGCGTCGAAGCGGGGGCGGTGTTCGCCGAGATCGGCCCGCGCATGGCCGAGTTGAGCGGTTC
CCGGCTGGCCGCGCAGCAACAGATGGAAGGCCTCCTGGCGCCGCACCGGCCCAAGGAGCCCGCGTGGTTC
CTGGCCACCGTCGGCGTCTCGCCCGACCACCAGGGCAAGGGTCTGGGCAGCGCCGTCGTGCTCCCCGGAG
TGGAGGCGGCCGAGCGCGCCGGGGTGCCCGCCTTCCTGGAGACCTCCGCGCCCCGCAACCTCCCCTTCTA
CGAGCGGCTCGGCTTCACCGTCACCGCCGACGTCGAGGTGCCCGAAGGACCGCGCACCTGGTGCATGACC
CGCAAGCCCGGTGCCTGAAATCAACCTCTGGATTACAAAATTTGTGGGTAAACTTGTTTATTGCAGCTTA
TAATGGTTACAAATAAAGCAATAGCATCACAAATTTCACAAATAAAGCATTTTTTTCACTGCATTCTAGT
TGTGGTTTGTCCAAACTCATCAATGTATCTTATCATGTCTGGAATTGACTCAAATGATGTCAATTAGTCT
ATCAGAAGCTCATCTGGTCTCCCTTCCGGGGGACAAGACATCCCTGTTTAATATTTAAACAGCAGTGTTC
CCAAACTGGGTTCTTATATCCCTTGCTCTGGTCAACCAGGTTGCAGGGTTTCCTGTCCTCACAGGAACGA
AGTCCCTAAAGAAACAGTGGCAGCCAGGTTTAGCCCCGGAATTGACTGGATTCCTTTTTTAGGGCCCATT
GGTATGGCTTTTTCCCCGTATCCCCCCAGGTGTCTGCAGGCTCAAAGAGCAGCGAGAAGCGTTCAGAGGA
AAGCGATCCCGTGCCACCTTCCCCGTGCCCGGGCTGTCCCCGCACGCTGCCGGCTCGGGGATGCGGGGGG
AGCGCCGGACCGGAGCGGAGCCCCGGGCGGCTCGCTGCTGCCCCCTAGCGGGGGAGGGACGTAATTACAT
CCCTGGGGGCTTTGGGGGGGGGCTGTCCCTGATATCTATAACAAGAAAATATATATATAATAAGTTATCA
CGTAAGTAGAACATGAAATAACAATATAATTATCGTATGAGTTAAATCTTAAAAGTCACGTAAAAGATAA
TCATGCGTCATTTTGACTCACGCGGTCGTTATAGTTCAAAATCAGTGACACTTACCGCATTGACAAGCAC
GCCTCACGGGAGCTCCAAGCGGCGACTGAGATGTCCTAAATGCACAGCGACGGATTCGCGCTATTTAGAA
AGAGAGAGCAATATTTCAAGAATGCATGCGTCAATTTTACGCAGACTATCTTTCTAGGGTTAATCTAGCT
GCATCAGGATCATATCGTCGGGTCTTTTTTCCGGCTCAGTCATCGCCCAAGCTGGCGCTATCTGGGCATC
GGGGAGGAAGAAGCCCGTGCCTTTTCCCGCGAGGTTGAAGCGGCATGGAAAGAGTTTGCCGAGGATGACT
GCTGCTGCATTGACGTTGAGCGAAAACGCACGTTTACCATGATGATTCGGGAAGGTGTGGCCATGCACGC
CTTTAACGGTGAACTGTTCGTTCAGGCCACCTGGGATACCAGTTCGTCGCGGCTTTTCCGGACACAGTTC
CGGATGGTCAGCCCGAAGCGCATCAGCAACCCGAACAATACCGGCGACAGCCGGAACTGCCGTGCCGGTG
TGCAGATTAATGACAGCGGTGCGGCGCTGGGATATTACGTCAGCGAGGACGGGTATCCTGGCTGGATGCC
GCAGAAATGGACATGGATACCCCGTGAGTTACCCGGCGGGCGCGCTTGGCGTAATCATGGTCATAGCTGT
TTCCTGTGTGAAATTGTTATCCGCTCACAATTCCACACAACATACGAGCCGGAAGCATAAAGTGTAAAGC
CTGGGGTGCCTAATGAGTGAGCTAACTCACATTAATTGCGTTGCGCTCACTGCCCGCTTTCCAGTCGGGA
AACCTGTCGTGCCAGCTGCATTAATGAATCGGCCAACGCGCGGGGAGAGGCGGTTTGCGTATTGGGCGCT
CTTCCGCTTCCTCGCTCACTGACTCGCTGCGCTCGGTCGTTCGGCTGCGGCGAGCGGTATCAGCTCACTC
AAAGGCGGTAATACGGTTATCCACAGAATCAGGGGATAACGCAGGAAAGAACATGTGAGCAAAAGGCCAG
CAAAAGGCCAGGAACCGTAAAAAGGCCGCGTTGCTGGCGTTTTTCCATAGGCTCCGCCCCCCTGACGAGC
ATCACAAAAATCGACGCTCAAGTCAGAGGTGGCGAAACCCGACAGGACTATAAAGATACCAGGCGTTTCC
CCCTGGAAGCTCCCTCGTGCGCTCTCCTGTTCCGACCCTGCCGCTTACCGGATACCTGTCCGCCTTTCTC
CCTTCGGGAAGCGTGGCGCTTTCTCATAGCTCACGCTGTAGGTATCTCAGTTCGGTGTAGGTCGTTCGCT
CCAAGCTGGGCTGTGTGCACGAACCCCCCGTTCAGCCCGACCGCTGCGCCTTATCCGGTAACTATCGTCT
TGAGTCCAACCCGGTAAGACACGACTTATCGCCACTGGCAGCAGCCACTGGTAACAGGATTAGCAGAGCG
AGGTATGTAGGCGGTGCTACAGAGTTCTTGAAGTGGTGGCCTAACTACGGCTACACTAGAAGAACAGTAT
TTGGTATCTGCGCTCTGCTGAAGCCAGTTACCTTCGGAAAAAGAGTTGGTAGCTCTTGATCCGGCAAACA
AACCACCGCTGGTAGCGGTGGTTTTTTTGTTTGCAAGCAGCAGATTACGCGCAGAAAAAAAGGATCTCAA
GAAGATCCTTTGATCTTTTCTACGGGGTCTGACGCTCAGTGGAACGAAAACTCACGTTAAGGGATTTTGG
TCATGAGATTATCAAAAAGGATCTTCACCTAGATCCTTTTAAATTAAAAATGAAGTTTTAAATCAATCTA
AAGTATATATGAGTAAACTTGGTCTGACAGTTACCAATGCTTAATCAGTGAGGCACCTATCTCAGCGATC
TGTCTATTTCGTTCATCCATAGTTGCCTGACTCCCCGTCGTGTAGATAACTACGATACGGGAGGGCTTAC
CATCTGGCCCCAGTGCTGCAATGATACCGCGAGACCCACGCTCACCGGCTCCAGATTTATCAGCAATAAA
CCAGCCAGCCGGAAGGGCCGAGCGCAGAAGTGGTCCTGCAACTTTATCCGCCTCCATCCAGTCTATTAAT
TGTTGCCGGGAAGCTAGAGTAAGTAGTTCGCCAGTTAATAGTTTGCGCAACGTTGTTGCCATTGCTACAG
GCATCGTGGTGTCACGCTCGTCGTTTGGTATGGCTTCATTCAGCTCCGGTTCCCAACGATCAAGGCGAGT
TACATGATCCCCCATGTTGTGCAAAAAAGCGGTTAGCTCCTTCGGTCCTCCGATCGTTGTCAGAAGTAAG
TTGGCCGCAGTGTTATCACTCATGGTTATGGCAGCACTGCATAATTCTCTTACTGTCATGCCATCCGTAA
GATGCTTTTCTGTGACTGGTGAGTACTCAACCAAGTCATTCTGAGAATAGTGTATGCGGCGACCGAGTTG
CTCTTGCCCGGCGTCAATACGGGATAATACCGCGCCACATAGCAGAACTTTAAAAGTGCTCATCATTGGA
AAACGTTCTTCGGGGCGAAAACTCTCAAGGATCTTACCGCTGTTGAGATCCAGTTCGATGTAACCCACTC
GTGCACCCAACTGATCTTCAGCATCTTTTACTTTCACCAGCGTTTCTGGGTGAGCAAAAACAGGAAGGCA
AAATGCCGCAAAAAAGGGAATAAGGGCGACACGGAAATGTTGAATACTCATACTCTTCCTTTTTCAATAT
TATTGAAGCATTTATCAGGGTTATTGTCTCATGAGCGGATACATATTTGAATGTATTTAGAAAAATAAAC
AAATAGGGGTTCCGCGCACATTTCCCCGAAAAGTGCCACCTAAATTGTAAGCGTTAATATTTTGTTAAAA
TTCGCGTTAAATTTTTGTTAAATCAGCTCATTTTTTAACCAATAGGCCGAAATCGGCAAAATCCCTTATA
AATCAAAAGAATAGACCGAGATAGGGT
[37 nt withheld, positions 8498-8534]
AAAGAACGTGGACTCCAACGTCAAAGG
[49 nt withheld, positions 8562-8610]
T
[91 nt withheld, positions 8612-8702]
G
[124 nt withheld, positions 8704-8827]
CCCATTCGCCATTCAGGCTGCGCAACTGTTGGGAAGGGCGATCGGTGCGGGCCTCTTCGCTATTACGCCA
GCTGGCGAAAGGGGGATGTGCTGCAAGGCGATTAAGTTGGGTAACGCCAGGGTTTTCCCAGTCACGACGT
T
